Addgene plasmid #233673: CT367
Purpose: Red light-inducible Cre-N
Depositing lab: Wilson Wong. Depositing organization: Boston University Main Campus. Publication: Multiplexing light-inducible recombinases to control cell fate, Boolean logic, and cell patterning in mammalian cells. Tous C, Kinstlinger IS, Rice MEL, Deng J, Wong WW. Sci Adv. 2025 May 9;11(19):eadt1971. doi: 10.1126/sciadv.adt1971. Epub 2025 May 9. PubMed 40344052.
Backbone
  Vector backbone: Unknown
  Vector type: Mammalian Expression
Growth in bacteria
  Bacterial resistance: Ampicillin, 100 μg/mL
  Growth temperature: 37°C
  Growth strain: DH5alpha
  Copy number: High Copy
Gene/Insert
  Gene/Insert name: Cre-N229-FHY1
  Species: H. sapiens (human)
  Mutation: None
  Promoter: CAG
  Cloning method: Gibson Cloning
  Sequencing primers: 5′ pCAGG-5
Terms and licenses: Academic/Nonprofit Terms; Industry Terms: Not Available to Industry
How to cite: CT367 was a gift from Wilson Wong (Addgene plasmid # 233673 ; http://n2t.net/addgene:233673 ; RRID:Addgene_233673)
