[The description below was written by a language model from this plasmid's Addgene catalogue record and pLannotate feature annotations shown in this document.]
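Description:
CT367 is a 6.6 kb mammalian expression plasmid that encodes the N-terminal half of a red light-inducible split Cre recombinase. The backbone is not named in the record, but the annotated layout resembles a pCAGGS-type vector. It is propagated in E. coli through a high-copy ColE1/pUC origin with ampicillin selection (β-lactamase under its own promoter). It also carries an SV40 origin, which can support episomal replication in cells expressing large T antigen. No mammalian selection marker is annotated. Short lac promoter/operator, lacI and SV40 promoter fragments appear to be backbone remnants.

The payload is driven by the CAG promoter, annotated as the CMV immediate-early enhancer, the chicken β-actin promoter and a chimeric β-actin/β-globin intron, which together give strong, broadly active expression. Downstream is a fragment of bacteriophage P1 Cre. The insert name, Cre-N229, suggests it is split at about residue 229, which fits the annotated length. A short gap that presumably encodes a linker separates it from FHY1, followed by a bGH polyadenylation signal. Residual rabbit β-globin sequence and its poly(A) signal lie further downstream. The catalogue lists the insert species as human, but the feature table assigns Cre to phage P1 and FHY1 to Arabidopsis thaliana.

FHY1 is a plant protein that binds phytochrome A in its red light-activated form. This half is therefore presumably co-expressed with a complementary C-terminal Cre fragment fused to a phytochrome partner, which is not part of this record. Red light would then bring the two fragments together and restore loxP recombination. The associated work uses such light-inducible recombinases in multiplexed combinations to control cell fate, Boolean logic and cell patterning in mammalian cells.
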