Features (pLannotate 1.2.2; 20 found; start..end, strand, type, name):
     79..939     -  CDS            AmpR: β-lactamase; bla; confers resistance to ampicillin, carbenicillin, and related antibiotics
    940..1044    -  promoter       AmpR promoter: bla
   1075..1454    +  enhancer       CMV enhancer: human cytomegalovirus immediate early enhancer
   1456..1733    +  promoter       chicken β-actin promoter: No description available
   1734..2750    +  intron         chimeric intron: chimera between introns from chicken β-actin and rabbit β-globin
   2885..3571    +  CDS            cre (fragment): RECR_BPP1 - Experimental evidence at protein level: Swiss-Prot protein existence level 1. Catalyzes site-specific recombination between two 34-base- pair LOXP sites. Its role is to maintain the phage genome as a monomeric unit-copy plasmid in the lysogenic state. From Escherichia phage P1 (Bacteriophage P1).
   3620..4216    +  CDS            FHY1: FHY1_ARATH - Also known as PAT3 From Arabidopsis thaliana (Mouse-ear cress).
   4247..4471    +  polyA_signal   bGH poly(A) signal: bovine growth hormone polyadenylation signal
   4475..4496    +  promoter       SV40 promoter (fragment): SV40 enhancer and early promoter
   4634..4705    +  CDS            HBB (fragment): HBB_PONPY - Experimental evidence at transcript level: Swiss-Prot protein existence level 2. Involved in oxygen transport from the lung to the various peripheral tissues. From Pongo pygmaeus (Bornean orangutan).
   4776..4831    +  polyA_signal   β-globin poly(A) signal: rabbit β-globin polyadenylation signal (Gil and Proudfoot, 1987)
   5216..5232    -  protein_bind   lac operator: The lac repressor binds to the lac operator to inhibit transcription in E. coli. This inhibition can be relieved by adding lactose or isopropyl-β-D-thiogalactopyranoside (IPTG). lac repressor encoded by lacI
   5240..5270    -  promoter       lac promoter: promoter for the E. coli lac operon
   5285..5306    -  protein_bind   CAP binding site: CAP binding activates transcription in the presence of cAMP. E. coli catabolite activator protein
   5319..5358    -  CDS            lacI (fragment): lac repressor; lacI; The lac repressor binds to the lac operator to inhibit transcription in E. coli. This inhibition can be relieved by adding lactose or isopropyl-β-D-thiogalactopyranoside (IPTG).
   5365..5387    +  promoter       SV40 promoter (fragment): SV40 enhancer and early promoter
   5391..5525    +  rep_origin     SV40 ori: SV40 origin of replication
   5545..5679    +  polyA_signal   SV40 poly(A) signal: SV40 polyadenylation signal
   5681..5735    -  CDS            lacI (fragment): lac repressor; lacI; The lac repressor binds to the lac operator to inhibit transcription in E. coli. This inhibition can be relieved by adding lactose or isopropyl-β-D-thiogalactopyranoside (IPTG).
   5918..6506    -  rep_origin     ori: high-copy-number ColE1/pMB1/pBR322/pUC origin of replication
>Addgene plasmid #233673 | CT367 | addgene full sequence | sequence record 464961 | Addgene NGS Result
CTTCACCTAGATCCTTTTAAATTAAAAATGAAGTTTTAAATCAATCTAAAGTATATATGAGTAAACTTGG
TCTGACAGTTACCAATGCTTAATCAGTGAGGCACCTATCTCAGCGATCTGTCTATTTCGTTCATCCATAG
TTGCCTGACTCCCCGTCGTGTAGATAACTACGATACGGGAGGGCTTACCATCTGGCCCCAGTGCTGCAAT
GATACCGCGAGACCCACGCTCACCGGCTCCAGATTTATCAGCAATAAACCAGCCAGCCGGAAGGGCCGAG
CGCAGAAGTGGTCCTGCAACTTTATCCGCCTCCATCCAGTCTATTAATTGTTGCCGGGAAGCTAGAGTAA
GTAGTTCGCCAGTTAATAGTTTGCGCAACGTTGTTGCCATTGCTACAGGCATCGTGGTGTCACGCTCGTC
GTTTGGTATGGCTTCATTCAGCTCCGGTTCCCAACGATCAAGGCGAGTTACATGATCCCCCATGTTGTGC
AAAAAAGCGGTTAGCTCCTTCGGTCCTCCGATCGTTGTCAGAAGTAAGTTGGCCGCAGTGTTATCACTCA
TGGTTATGGCAGCACTGCATAATTCTCTTACTGTCATGCCATCCGTAAGATGCTTTTCTGTGACTGGTGA
GTACTCAACCAAGTCATTCTGAGAATAGTGTATGCGGCGACCGAGTTGCTCTTGCCCGGCGTCAATACGG
GATAATACCGCGCCACATAGCAGAACTTTAAAAGTGCTCATCATTGGAAAACGTTCTTCGGGGCGAAAAC
TCTCAAGGATCTTACCGCTGTTGAGATCCAGTTCGATGTAACCCACTCGTGCACCCAACTGATCTTCAGC
ATCTTTTACTTTCACCAGCGTTTCTGGGTGAGCAAAAACAGGAAGGCAAAATGCCGCAAAAAAGGGAATA
AGGGCGACACGGAAATGTTGAATACTCATACTCTTCCTTTTTCAATATTATTGAAGCATTTATCAGGGTT
ATTGTCTCATGAGCGGATACATATTTGAATGTATTTAGAAAAATAAACAAATAGGGGTTCCGCGCACATT
TCCCCGAAAAGTGCCACCTGGGTCGACATTGATTATTGACTAGTTATTAATAGTAATCAATTACGGGGTC
ATTAGTTCATAGCCCATATATGGAGTTCCGCGTTACATAACTTACGGTAAATGGCCCGCCTGGCTGACCG
CCCAACGACCCCCGCCCATTGACGTCAATAATGACGTATGTTCCCATAGTAACGCCAATAGGGACTTTCC
ATTGACGTCAATGGGTGGAGTATTTACGGTAAACTGCCCACTTGGCAGTACATCAAGTGTATCATATGCC
AAGTACGCCCCCTATTGACGTCAATGACGGTAAATGGCCCGCCTGGCATTATGCCCAGTACATGACCTTA
TGGGACTTTCCTACTTGGCAGTACATCTACGTATTAGTCATCGCTATTACCATGGTCGAGGTGAGCCCCA
CGTTCTGCTTCACTCTCCCCATCTCCCCCCCCTCCCCACCCCCAATTTTGTATTTATTTATTTTTTAATT
ATTTTGTGCAGCGATGGGGGCGGGGGGGGGGGGGGGGCGCGCGCCAGGCGGGGCGGGGCGGGGCGAGGGG
CGGGGCGGGGCGAGGCGGAGAGGTGCGGCGGCAGCCAATCAGAGCGGCGCGCTCCGAAAGTTTCCTTTTA
TGGCGAGGCGGCGGCGGCGGCGGCCCTATAAAAAGCGAAGCGCGCGGCGGGCGGGAGTCGCTGCGCGCTG
CCTTCGCCCCGTGCCCCGCTCCGCCGCCGCCTCGCGCCGCCCGCCCCGGCTCTGACTGACCGCGTTACTC
CCACAGGTGAGCGGGCGGGACGGCCCTTCTCCTCCGGGCTGTAATTAGCGCTTGGTTTAATGACGGCTTG
TTTCTTTTCTGTGGCTGCGTGAAAGCCTTGAGGGGCTCCGGGAGGGCCCTTTGTGCGGGGGGAGCGGCTC
GGGGGGTGCGTGCGTGTGTGTGTGCGTGGGGAGCGCCGCGTGCGGCTCCGCGCTGCCCGGCGGCTGTGAG
CGCTGCGGGCGCGGCGCGGGGCTTTGTGCGCTCCGCAGTGTGCGCGAGGGGAGCGCGGCCGGGGGCGGTG
CCCCGCGGTGCGGGGGGGGCTGCGAGGGGAACAAAGGCTGCGTGCGGGGTGTGTGCGTGGGGGGGTGAGC
AGGGGGTGTGGGCGCGTCGGTCGGGCTGCAACCCCCCCTGCACCCCCCTCCCCGAGTTGCTGAGCACGGC
CCGGCTTCGGGTGCGGGGCTCCGTACGGGGCGTGGCGCGGGGCTCGCCGTGCCGGGCGGGGGGTGGCGGC
AGGTGGGGGTGCCGGGCGGGGCGGGGCCGCCTCGGGCCGGGGAGGGCTCGGGGGAGGGGCGCGGCGGCCC
CCGGAGCGCCGGCGGCTGTCGAGGCGCGGCGAGCCGCAGCCATTGCCTTTTATGGTAATCGTGCGAGAGG
GCGCAGGGACTTCCTTTGTCCCAAATCTGTGCGGAGCCGAAATCTGGGAGGCGCCGCCGCACCCCCTCTA
GCGGGCGCGGGGCGAAGCGGTGCGGCGCCGGCAGGAAGGAAATGGGCGGGGAGGGCCTTCGTGCGTCGCC
GCGCCGCCGTCCCCTTCTCCCTCTCCAGCCTCGGGGCTGTCCGCGGGGGGACGGCTGCCTTCGGGGGGGA
CGGGGCAGGGCGGGGTTCGGCTTCTGGCGTGTGACCGGCGGCTCTAGAGCCTCTGCTAACCATGTTCATG
CCTTCTTCTTTTTCCTACAGCTCCTGGGCAACGTGCTGGTTATTGTGCTGTCTCATCATTTTGGCAAAGA
ATTGATTAATTCGAGCGAAGGCGCGCCCATTACTCGCATCCATTCTCAGGCTGTCTCGTCTCGTCTCGCA
CGCGTGCCGCCACCATGTCCAACCTGCTGACTGTGCACCAAAACCTGCCTGCCCTCCCTGTGGATGCCAC
CTCTGATGAAGTCAGGAAGAACCTGATGGACATGTTCAGGGACAGGCAGGCCTTCTCTGAACACACCTGG
AAGATGCTCCTGTCTGTGTGCAGATCCTGGGCTGCCTGGTGCAAGCTGAACAACAGGAAATGGTTCCCTG
CTGAACCTGAGGATGTGAGGGACTACCTCCTGTACCTGCAAGCCAGAGGCCTGGCTGTGAAGACCATCCA
ACAGCACCTGGGCCAGCTCAACATGCTGCACAGGAGATCTGGCCTGCCTCGCCCTTCTGACTCCAATGCT
GTGTCCCTGGTGATGAGGAGAATCAGAAAGGAGAATGTGGATGCTGGGGAGAGAGCCAAGCAGGCCCTGG
CCTTTGAACGCACTGACTTTGACCAAGTCAGATCCCTGATGGAGAACTCTGACAGATGCCAGGACATCAG
GAACCTGGCCTTCCTGGGCATTGCCTACAACACCCTGCTGCGCATTGCCGAAATTGCCAGAATCAGAGTG
AAGGACATCTCCCGCACCGATGGTGGGAGAATGCTGATCCACATTGGCAGGACCAAGACCCTGGTGTCCA
CAGCTGGTGTGGAGAAGGCCCTGTCCCTGGGGGTTACCAAGCTGGTGGAGAGATGGATCTCTGTGTCTGG
TTCCGGAGGGTCTGGCTCCGGATCAAGTGGTGGCAGCGGTACCCCCGAGGTGGAGGTCGACAACAACAAC
GAGAAGCCCAGCGAGATCAACAGCTTCCACCACATGATTATCAGCAGCAGCAAGAACGTGCTGAAGATGG
AGGAGGTGGAGGTGTCCAAGAAGAGGAAGTTCCAGACCGACCAGAGCGACGAGCTGAGCTTATTACCTTT
ATCCAAACACACATGCTTTGCCAACGTGGCTTGTAGCGAGAACACCAACGGCAACAGCGAGATCGATACC
GAGTACAGCATGTCCAGCTACGTGAACTCCACCACCTCCATGGAGTGCAACAACGACATCGAGATGAAGG
AAGAATCCAGCGGCAGCTGCGGAGAGGACAAGATGATCAGCTTCGAGTCCCATTTAGACTATATCTACGG
CACCCAGAATCTGGAGGACTTCTCCGAGAAGGTGATCGAGAACATTCTGTACCTCGACGAGCAAGAAGAG
GAGGAGGAGGACGCCAAGGGCTGTAGCAGCAACGCTGCCAAGTTCGTGCTGTCCTCTGGTCGTTGGACCG
TGAACCAAGATGATAGCACTTTACACGAAACCAAGAAGCCCACCATCGACCAAGAATTCGAGCAGTACTT
TAGCACTTTAATGCTGCCCAAGAAAAAGCGGAAGGTGTGAGAATTCCTGTGCCTTCTAGTTGCCAGCCAT
CTGTTGTTTGCCCCTCCCCCGTGCCTTCCTTGACCCTGGAAGGTGCCACTCCCACTGTCCTTTCCTAATA
AAATGAGGAAATTGCATCGCATTGTCTGAGTAGGTGTCATTCTATTCTGGGGGGTGGGGTGGGGCAGGAC
AGCAAGGGGGAGGATTGGGAAGACAATAGCAGGCATGCTGGGGATGCGGTGGGCTCTATGGCTTCTGAGG
CGGAAAGAACCAGCTGGGGCTCTAGGGGGTATCCCCACGCGCCCTGTAGCGTGTACCGCTGGGAGTTCGT
AGACGGAAACAAACGCAGAATCCAAGCGCGGCCGCCCAGGATACATAGATTACCACAACTCCGAGCCCTT
CCACCGCTAGCGCACTCCTCAGGTGCAGGCTGCCTATCAGAAGGTGGTGGCTGGTGTGGCCAATGCCCTG
GCTCACAAATACCACTGAGATCTTTTTCCCTCTGCCAAAAATTATGGGGACATCATGAAGCCCCTTGAGC
ATCTGACTTCTGGCTAATAAAGGAAATTTATTTTCATTGCAATAGTGTGTTGGAATTTTTTGTGTCTCTC
ACTCGGAAGGACATATGGGAGGGCAAATCATTTAAAACATCAGAATGAGTATTTGGTTTAGAGTTTGGCA
ACATATGCCCATATGCTGGCTGCCATGAACAAAGGTTGGCTATAAAGAGGTCATCAGTATATGAAACAGC
CCCCTGCTGTCCATTCCTTATTCCATAGAAAAGCCTTGACTTGAGGTTAGATTTTTTTTATATTTTGTTT
TGTGTTATTTTTTTCTTTAACATCCCTAAAATTTTCCTTACATGTTTTACTAGCCAGATTTTTCCTCCTC
TCCTGACTACTCCCAGTCATAGCTGTCCCTCTTCTCTTATGGAGATCCCTCGACCTGCAGCCCAAGCTTG
GCGTAATCATGGTCATAGCTGTTTCCTGTGTGAAATTGTTATCCGCTCACAATTCCACACAACATACGAG
CCGGAAGCATAAAGTGTAAAGCCTGGGGTGCCTAATGAGTGAGCTAACTCACATTAATTGCGTTGCGCTC
ACTGCCCGCTTTCCAGTCGGGAAACCTGTCGTGCCAGCGGATCCGCATCTCAATTAGTCAGCAACCATAG
TCCCGCCCCTAACTCCGCCCAGTTCCGCCCATTCTCCGCCCCATGGCTGACTAATTTTTTTTATTTATGC
AGAGGCCGAGGCCGCCTCGGCCTCTGAGCTATTCCAGAAGTAGTGAGGAGGCTTTTTTGGAGGCCTAGGC
TTTTGCAAAAAGCTAACTTGTTTATTGCAGCTTATAATGGTTACAAATAAAGCAATAGCATCACAAATTT
CACAAATAAAGCATTTTTTTCACTGCATTCTAGTTGTGGTTTGTCCAAACTCATCAATGTATCTTATCAT
GTCTGGATCCGCTGCATTAATGAATCGGCCAACGCGCGGGGAGAGGCGGTTTGCGTATTGGGCGCTCTTC
CGCTTCCTCGCTCACTGACTCGCTGCGCTCGGTCGTTCGGCTGCGGCGAGCGGTATCAGCTCACTCAAAG
GCGGTAATACGGTTATCCACAGAATCAGGGGATAACGCAGGAAAGAACATGTGAGCAAAAGGCCAGCAAA
AGGCCAGGAACCGTAAAAAGGCCGCGTTGCTGGCGTTTTTCCATAGGCTCCGCCCCCCTGACGAGCATCA
CAAAAATCGACGCTCAAGTCAGAGGTGGCGAAACCCGACAGGACTATAAAGATACCAGGCGTTTCCCCCT
GGAAGCTCCCTCGTGCGCTCTCCTGTTCCGACCCTGCCGCTTACCGGATACCTGTCCGCCTTTCTCCCTT
CGGGAAGCGTGGCGCTTTCTCATAGCTCACGCTGTAGGTATCTCAGTTCGGTGTAGGTCGTTCGCTCCAA
GCTGGGCTGTGTGCACGAACCCCCCGTTCAGCCCGACCGCTGCGCCTTATCCGGTAACTATCGTCTTGAG
TCCAACCCGGTAAGACACGACTTATCGCCACTGGCAGCAGCCACTGGTAACAGGATTAGCAGAGCGAGGT
ATGTAGGCGGTGCTACAGAGTTCTTGAAGTGGTGGCCTAACTACGGCTACACTAGAAGAACAGTATTTGG
TATCTGCGCTCTGCTGAAGCCAGTTACCTTCGGAAAAAGAGTTGGTAGCTCTTGATCCGGCAAACAAACC
ACCGCTGGTAGCGGTGGTTTTTTTGTTTGCAAGCAGCAGATTACGCGCAGAAAAAAAGGATCTCAAGAAG
ATCCTTTGATCTTTTCTACGGGGTCTGACGCTCAGTGGAACGAAAACTCACGTTAAGGGATTTTGGTCAT
GAGATTATCAAAAAGGAT
